Addgene plasmid #140196: pCRI003-pGEM-LS-Bar-PgpdA-dSpCas9-VPR-TtrpC-LS
Purpose: Chromosomal integration of PgpdA-dSpCas9-VPR-TtrpC. Contains 1kb homology arms for Aspergillus nidulans and the bar gene for glufosinate selection. Filamentous fungi vector.
Depositing lab: Yit Heng Chooi. Publication: CRISPR-mediated activation of biosynthetic gene clusters for bioactive molecule discovery in filamentous fungi. Roux I, Woodcraft C, Hu J, Wolters R, Gilchrist CLM, Chooi YH. ACS Synth Biol. 2020 Jun 11. doi: 10.1021/acssynbio.0c00197. PubMed 32526136.
Backbone
  Vector backbone: pGem
  Backbone size w/o insert (bp): 3033
  Total vector size (bp): 12892
  Vector type: CRISPR, Synthetic Biology ; Fungal genome integration.
  Selectable markers: Basta
Growth in bacteria
  Bacterial resistance: Ampicillin, 100 μg/mL
  Growth temperature: 37°C
  Growth strain: DH5alpha
  Copy number: High Copy
Gene/Insert 1
  Gene/Insert name: dSpCas9-VPR (alt name: dCas9-VPR)
  Species: Synthetic; Streptococcus pyogenes
  Insert size (bp): 5730
  Promoter: PgpdA
  Tag / fusion protein: VPR (VP64-p65-Rta) , NLS (C terminal on insert)
  Cloning method: Gibson Cloning
  Sequencing primers: 5′ GTCAGTCCAACATTTGTTGC
Gene/Insert 2
  Gene/Insert name: Bar (alt name: Glufosinate/basta-resistance)
  Species: Streptomyces hygroscopicus
  Insert size (bp): 552
  Promoter: PtrpC
  Cloning method: Gibson Cloning
  Sequencing primers: 5′ GTCGACAGAAGATGATATTGAAGGAG
Gene/Insert 3
  Gene/Insert name: Homology arm (ChrIV_A_nidulans_FGSC_A4:2736011,2737053)
  Species: Aspergillus nidulans
  Insert size (bp): 1040
Gene/Insert 4
  Gene/Insert name: Homology arm (ChrIV_A_nidulans_FGSC_A4:2790295,2791327)
  Species: Aspergillus nidulans
  Insert size (bp): 1033
Terms and licenses: Academic/Nonprofit Terms; Industry Terms: Not Available to Industry
Depositor comments: To be linerised with NotI for homologous recombination in Aspergillus nidulans nkuA deficient strains, selecting with glufosinate/Basta. It can also be used for random genome integration in other fungal strains.
How to cite: pCRI003-pGEM-LS-Bar-PgpdA-dSpCas9-VPR-TtrpC-LS was a gift from Yit Heng Chooi (Addgene plasmid # 140196 ; http://n2t.net/addgene:140196 ; RRID:Addgene_140196)
