[The description below was written by a language model from this plasmid's Addgene catalogue record and pLannotate feature annotations shown in this document.]
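Description:
pCRI003-pGEM-LS-Bar-PgpdA-dSpCas9-VPR-TtrpC-LS is a fungal genome-integration vector of about 12.9 kb, built on a pGEM backbone. It installs a CRISPR activation (CRISPRa) effector into the chromosome of Aspergillus nidulans. In E. coli it is maintained as a high-copy plasmid through a ColE1/pUC-type origin and selected with ampicillin (AmpR/β-lactamase). The backbone also carries an f1 origin, lac promoter/lacZα remnants, and flanking T7 and SP6 promoters. It has no fungal replication origin, so it persists in fungi only by integrating.

The main payload is dSpCas9-VPR, a nuclease-dead Streptococcus pyogenes Cas9 annotated with the D10A, D839A, H840A and N863A mutations. Its C-terminus is fused to an NLS and the tripartite VPR activator (VP64, p65/RELA and Epstein-Barr virus Rta domains). The feature table annotates the p65 and Rta segments but not VP64. Expression is driven by the constitutive A. nidulans gpdA promoter and terminated by the trpC terminator. Placed divergently upstream is the Streptomyces hygroscopicus bar gene under the trpC promoter. It encodes phosphinothricin acetyltransferase and provides glufosinate (Basta) selection. Two A. nidulans chromosome IV homology arms of roughly 1 kb flank both cassettes; they are listed in the catalogue but not annotated in the feature table, and they presumably fall in its unannotated gaps. A short hit to a hornet peptide there is most likely a spurious match.

According to the depositor, the plasmid is linearised with NotI for homologous recombination in nkuA-deficient A. nidulans strains, and it can also be used for random integration in other fungi. No guide RNA cassette is recorded, so guides must be supplied separately. With them, the integrated activator is used to switch on target genes such as silent biosynthetic gene clusters for bioactive molecule discovery.
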