Features (pLannotate 1.2.2; 23 found; start..end, strand, type, name):
      4..552     -  CDS            bar: PAT_STRHY - Experimental evidence at protein level: Swiss-Prot protein existence level 1. Inactivates phosphinothricin (PPT) by transfer of an acetyl group from acetyl CoA. Can also acetylate demethylphosphinothricin but not PTT or glutamate. This enzyme is an effector of phosphinothricin tripeptide (PTT or bialaphos) resistance. From Streptomyces hygroscopicus. Introduced by genetic manipulation and expressed in glufosinate-tolerant maize by Dekalb Genetics.
    575..934     -  promoter       trpC promoter: promoter for Aspergillus nidulans trpC
    940..1623    +  promoter       gpdA promoter (fragment): gpdA; promoter from the Aspergillus nidulans glyceraldehyde-3-phosphate dehydrogenase gene (Punt et al., 1990)
   1662..1690    +  misc_feature   MCS (fragment): pBluescript multiple cloning site
   1719..5822    +  CDS            Cas9m4: catalytically dead mutant of the Cas9 endonuclease from the Streptococcus pyogenes Type II CRISPR/Cas system RNA-guided DNA-binding protein that lacks endonuclease activity due to the mutations D10A, D839A, H840A, and N863A (Mali et al., 2013)
   6081..6860    +  CDS            RELA (fragment): TF65_HUMAN - Also known as NFKB3. Experimental evidence at protein level: Swiss-Prot protein existence level 1. NF-kappa-B is a pleiotropic transcription factor present in almost all cell types and is the endpoint of a series of signal transduction events that are initiated by a vast array of stimuli related to many biological processes such as inflammation, immunity, differentiation, cell growth, tumorigenesis and apoptosis. NF-kappa-B is a homo- or heterodimeric complex formed by the Rel-like domain- containing proteins RELA/p65, RELB, NFKB1/p105, NFKB1/p50, REL and NFKB2/p52. The heterodime
   6879..7448    +  CDS            Rta AD: transcriptional activation domain from the human herpesvirus 4 (Epstein-Barr virus) replication and transcription activator Rta/BRLF1 (Hardwick et al., 1992; Chavez et al., 2015)
   7468..7487    +  misc_feature   MCS (fragment): pBluescript multiple cloning site
   7515..7747    +  terminator     trpC terminator (fragment): trpC; transcription terminator from the Aspergillus nidulans trpC gene (Punt et al., 1987)
   8874..8892    -  promoter       T7 promoter: promoter for bacteriophage T7 RNA polymerase
   8895..9052    +  CDS            lacZα (fragment): LacZα fragment of β-galactosidase; lacZ fragment
   9056..9484    +  rep_origin     f1 ori (sequence partly withheld): f1 bacteriophage origin of replication; arrow indicates direction of (+) strand synthesis
   9512..9562    -  misc_feature   bom (fragment): basis of mobility region from pBR322
   9589..9693    +  promoter       AmpR promoter: bla
   9694..10554   +  CDS            AmpR: β-lactamase; bla; confers resistance to ampicillin, carbenicillin, and related antibiotics
  10725..11313   +  rep_origin     ori: high-copy-number ColE1/pMB1/pBR322/pUC origin of replication
  11496..11588   +  CDS            lacI (fragment): lac repressor; lacI; The lac repressor binds to the lac operator to inhibit transcription in E. coli. This inhibition can be relieved by adding lactose or isopropyl-β-D-thiogalactopyranoside (IPTG).
  11601..11622   +  protein_bind   CAP binding site: CAP binding activates transcription in the presence of cAMP. E. coli catabolite activator protein
  11637..11667   +  promoter       lac promoter: promoter for the E. coli lac operon
  11671..11693   +  protein_bind   lac operator (fragment): The lac repressor binds to the lac operator to inhibit transcription in E. coli. This inhibition can be relieved by adding lactose or isopropyl-β-D-thiogalactopyranoside (IPTG). lac repressor encoded by lacI
  11733..11751   +  promoter       SP6 promoter: promoter for bacteriophage SP6 RNA polymerase
  11763..11876   +  CDS            VESPI_VESMG (fragment): Experimental evidence at protein level: Swiss-Prot protein existence level 1. Shows contractile activity on isolated ileum smooth muscle. From Vespa magnifica (Hornet).
  12879..12901   -  promoter       AmpR promoter (fragment): bla
>Addgene plasmid #140196 | pCRI003-pGEM-LS-Bar-PgpdA-dSpCas9-VPR-TtrpC-LS | addgene full sequence | sequence record 309706 | Addgene NGS Result
CTAAATCTCGGTGACGGGCAGGACCGGACGGGGCGGTACCGGCAGGCTGAAGTCCAGCTGCCAGAAACCC
ACGTCATGCCAGTTCCCGTGCTTGAAGCCGGCCGCCCGCAGCATGCCGCGGGGGGCATATCCGAGCGCCT
CGTGCATGCGCACGCTCGGGTCGTTGGGCAGCCCGATGACAGCGACCACGCTCTTGAAGCCCTGTGCCTC
CAGGGACTTCAGCAGGTGGGTGTAGAGCGTGGAGCCCAGTCCCGTCCGCTGGTGGCGGGGGGAGACGTAC
ACGGTCGACTCGGCCGTCCAGTCGTAGGCGTTGCGTGCCTTCCAGGGGCCCGCGTAGGCGATGCCGGCGA
CCTCGCCGTCCACCTCGGCGACGAGCCAGGGATAGCGCTCCCGCAGACGGACGAGGTCGTCCGTCCACTC
CTGCGGTTCCTGCGGCTCGGTACGGAAGTTGACCGTGCTTGTCTCGATGTAGTGGTTGACGATGGTGCAG
ACCGCCGGCATGTCCGCCTCGGTGGCACGGCGGATGTCGGCCGGGCGTCGTTCTGGGCTCATGGTTACTT
CCTAATCGAAGCTTTGCTTGGGTAGAATAGGTAAGTCAGATTGAATCTGAAATAAAGGGAGGAAGGGCGA
ACTTAAGAAGGTATGACCGGGTCGTTCACTTACCTTGCTTGACAAACGCACCAAGTTATCGTGCACCAAG
CAGCAGATGATAATAATGTCCTCGTTCCTGTCTGCTAATAAGAGTCACACTTCGAGCGCCGCCGCTACTG
CTACAAGTGGGGCTGATCTGACCAGTTGCCTAAATGAACCATCTTGTCAAACGACACAAATTTTGTGCTC
ACCGCCTGGACGACTAAACCAAAATAGGCATTCATTGTTGACCTCCACTAGCTCCAGCCAAGCCCAAAAA
GTGCTCCTTCAATATCATCTTCTGTCGACCATGCGGAGAGACGGACGGACGCAGAGAGAAGGGCTGAGTA
ATAAGCGCCACTGCGCCAGACAGCTCTGGCGGCTCTGAGGTGCAGTGGATGATTATTAATCCGGGACCGG
CCGCCCCTCCGCCCCGAAGTGGAAAGGCTGGTGTGCCCCTCGTTGACCAAGAATCTATTGCATCATCGGA
GAATATGGAGCTTCATCGAATCACCGGCAGTAAGCGAAGGAGAATGTGAAGCCAGGGGTGTATAGCCGTC
GGCGAAATAGCATGCCATTAACCTAGGTACAGAAGTCCAATTGCTTCCGATCTGGTAAAAGATTCACGAG
ATAGTACCTTCTCCGAAGTAGGTAGAGCGAGTACCCGGCGCGTAAGCTCCCTAATTGGCCCATCCGGCAT
CTGTAGGGCGTCCAAATATCGTGCCTCTCCTGCTTTGCCCGGTGTATGAAACCGGAAAGGCCGCTCAGGA
GCTGGCCAGCGGCGCAGACCGGGAACACAAGCTGGCAGTCGACCCATCCGGTGCTCTGCACTCGACCTGC
TGAGGTCCCTCAGTCCCTGGTAGGCAGCTTTGCCCCGTCTGTCCGCCCGGTGTGTCGGCGGGGTTGACAA
GGTCGTTGCGTCAGTCCAACATTTGTTGCCATATTTTCCTGCTCTCCCCACCAGCTGCTCTTTTCTTTTC
TCTTTCTTTTCCCATCTTCAGTATATTCATCTTCCCATCCAAGAACCTTTAATCAAGCTTATCGATACCG
TCGACCTCGACTCTAGAGGATCACTCGTCGTGTCGCCCATGGACAAGAAGTACTCCATTGGGCTCGCTAT
CGGCACAAACAGCGTCGGCTGGGCCGTCATTACGGACGAGTACAAGGTGCCGAGCAAAAAATTCAAAGTT
CTGGGCAATACCGATCGCCACAGCATAAAGAAGAACCTCATTGGCGCCCTCCTGTTCGACTCCGGGGAGA
CGGCCGAAGCCACGCGGCTCAAAAGAACAGCACGGCGCAGATATACCCGCAGAAAGAATCGGATCTGCTA
CCTGCAGGAGATCTTTAGTAATGAGATGGCTAAGGTGGATGACTCTTTCTTCCATAGGCTGGAGGAGTCC
TTTTTGGTGGAGGAGGATAAAAAGCACGAGCGCCACCCAATCTTTGGCAATATCGTGGACGAGGTGGCGT
ACCATGAAAAGTACCCAACCATATATCATCTGAGGAAGAAGCTTGTAGACAGTACTGATAAGGCTGACTT
GCGGTTGATCTATCTCGCGCTGGCGCATATGATCAAATTTCGGGGACACTTCCTCATCGAGGGGGACCTG
AACCCAGACAACAGCGATGTCGATAAACTCTTTATCCAACTGGTTCAGACTTACAATCAGCTTTTCGAAG
AGAACCCGATCAACGCATCCGGAGTTGACGCCAAAGCAATCCTGAGCGCTAGGCTGTCCAAATCCCGGCG
GCTCGAAAACCTCATCGCACAGCTCCCTGGGGAGAAGAAGAACGGCCTGTTTGGTAATCTTATCGCCCTG
TCACTCGGGCTGACCCCCAACTTTAAATCTAACTTCGACCTGGCCGAAGATGCCAAGCTTCAACTGAGCA
AAGACACCTACGATGATGATCTCGACAATCTGCTGGCCCAGATCGGCGACCAGTACGCAGACCTTTTTTT
GGCGGCAAAGAACCTGTCAGACGCCATTCTGCTGAGTGATATTCTGCGAGTGAACACGGAGATCACCAAA
GCTCCGCTGAGCGCTAGTATGATCAAGCGCTATGATGAGCACCACCAAGACTTGACTTTGCTGAAGGCCC
TTGTCAGACAGCAACTGCCTGAGAAGTACAAGGAAATTTTCTTCGATCAGTCTAAAAATGGCTACGCCGG
ATACATTGACGGCGGAGCAAGCCAGGAGGAATTTTACAAATTTATTAAGCCCATCTTGGAAAAAATGGAC
GGCACCGAGGAGCTGCTGGTAAAGCTTAACAGAGAAGATCTGTTGCGCAAACAGCGCACTTTCGACAATG
GAAGCATCCCCCACCAGATTCACCTGGGCGAACTGCACGCTATCCTCAGGCGGCAAGAGGATTTCTACCC
CTTTTTGAAAGATAACAGGGAAAAGATTGAGAAAATCCTCACATTTCGGATACCCTACTATGTAGGCCCC
CTCGCCCGGGGAAATTCCAGATTCGCGTGGATGACTCGCAAATCAGAAGAGACCATCACTCCCTGGAACT
TCGAGGAAGTCGTGGATAAGGGGGCCTCTGCCCAGTCCTTCATCGAAAGGATGACTAACTTTGATAAAAA
TCTGCCTAACGAAAAGGTGCTTCCTAAACACTCTCTGCTGTACGAGTACTTCACAGTTTATAACGAGCTC
ACCAAGGTCAAATACGTCACAGAAGGGATGAGAAAGCCAGCATTCCTGTCTGGAGAGCAGAAGAAAGCTA
TCGTGGACCTCCTCTTCAAGACGAACCGGAAAGTTACCGTGAAACAGCTCAAAGAAGACTATTTCAAAAA
GATTGAATGTTTCGACTCTGTTGAAATCAGCGGAGTGGAGGATCGCTTCAACGCATCCCTGGGAACGTAT
CACGATCTCCTGAAAATCATTAAAGACAAGGACTTCCTGGACAATGAGGAGAACGAGGACATTCTTGAGG
ACATTGTCCTCACCCTTACGTTGTTTGAAGATAGGGAGATGATTGAAGAACGCTTGAAAACTTACGCTCA
TCTCTTCGACGACAAAGTCATGAAACAGCTCAAGAGGCGCCGATATACAGGATGGGGGCGGCTGTCAAGA
AAACTGATCAATGGGATCCGAGACAAGCAGAGTGGAAAGACAATCCTGGATTTTCTTAAGTCCGATGGAT
TTGCCAACCGGAACTTCATGCAGTTGATCCATGATGACTCTCTCACCTTTAAGGAGGACATCCAGAAAGC
ACAAGTTTCTGGCCAGGGGGACAGTCTTCACGAGCACATCGCTAATCTTGCAGGTAGCCCAGCTATCAAA
AAGGGAATACTGCAGACCGTTAAGGTCGTGGATGAACTCGTCAAAGTAATGGGAAGGCATAAGCCCGAGA
ATATCGTTATCGAGATGGCCCGAGAGAACCAAACTACCCAGAAGGGACAGAAGAACAGTAGGGAAAGGAT
GAAGAGGATTGAAGAGGGTATAAAAGAACTGGGGTCCCAAATCCTTAAGGAACACCCAGTTGAAAACACC
CAGCTTCAGAATGAGAAGCTCTACCTGTACTACCTGCAGAACGGCAGGGACATGTACGTGGATCAGGAAC
TGGACATCAATCGGCTCTCCGACTACGACGTGGCTGCTATCGTGCCCCAGTCTTTTCTCAAAGATGATTC
TATTGATAATAAAGTGTTGACAAGATCCGATAAAGCTAGAGGGAAGAGTGATAACGTCCCCTCAGAAGAA
GTTGTCAAGAAAATGAAAAATTATTGGCGGCAGCTGCTGAACGCCAAACTGATCACACAACGGAAGTTCG
ATAATCTGACTAAGGCTGAACGAGGTGGCCTGTCTGAGTTGGATAAAGCCGGCTTCATCAAAAGGCAGCT
TGTTGAGACACGCCAGATCACCAAGCACGTGGCCCAAATTCTCGATTCACGCATGAACACCAAGTACGAT
GAAAATGACAAACTGATTCGAGAGGTGAAAGTTATTACTCTGAAGTCTAAGCTGGTCTCAGATTTCAGAA
AGGACTTTCAGTTTTATAAGGTGAGAGAGATCAACAATTACCACCATGCGCATGATGCCTACCTGAATGC
AGTGGTAGGCACTGCACTTATCAAAAAATATCCCAAGCTTGAATCTGAATTTGTTTACGGAGACTATAAA
GTGTACGATGTTAGGAAAATGATCGCAAAGTCTGAGCAGGAAATAGGCAAGGCCACCGCTAAGTACTTCT
TTTACAGCAATATTATGAATTTTTTCAAGACCGAGATTACACTGGCCAATGGAGAGATTCGGAAGCGACC
ACTTATCGAAACAAACGGAGAAACAGGAGAAATCGTGTGGGACAAGGGTAGGGATTTCGCGACAGTCCGG
AAGGTCCTGTCCATGCCGCAGGTGAACATCGTTAAAAAGACCGAAGTACAGACCGGAGGCTTCTCCAAGG
AAAGTATCCTCCCGAAAAGGAACAGCGACAAGCTGATCGCACGCAAAAAAGATTGGGACCCCAAGAAATA
CGGCGGATTCGATTCTCCTACAGTCGCTTACAGTGTACTGGTTGTGGCCAAAGTGGAGAAAGGGAAGTCT
AAAAAACTCAAAAGCGTCAAGGAACTGCTGGGCATCACAATCATGGAGCGATCAAGCTTCGAAAAAAACC
CCATCGACTTTCTCGAGGCGAAAGGATATAAAGAGGTCAAAAAAGACCTCATCATTAAGCTTCCCAAGTA
CTCTCTCTTTGAGCTTGAAAACGGCCGGAAACGAATGCTCGCTAGTGCGGGCGAGCTGCAGAAAGGTAAC
GAGCTGGCACTGCCCTCTAAATACGTTAATTTCTTGTATCTGGCCAGCCACTATGAAAAGCTCAAAGGGT
CTCCCGAAGATAATGAGCAGAAGCAGCTGTTCGTGGAACAACACAAACACTACCTTGATGAGATCATCGA
GCAAATAAGCGAATTCTCCAAAAGAGTGATCCTCGCCGACGCTAACCTCGATAAGGTGCTTTCTGCTTAC
AATAAGCACAGGGATAAGCCCATCAGGGAGCAGGCAGAAAACATTATCCACTTGTTTACTCTGACCAACT
TGGGCGCGCCTGCAGCCTTCAAGTACTTCGACACCACCATAGACAGAAAGCGGTACACCTCTACAAAGGA
GGTCCTGGACGCCACACTGATTCATCAGTCAATTACGGGGCTCTATGAAACAAGAATCGACCTCTCTCAG
CTCGGTGGAGACAGCAGGGCTGACCCCAAGAAGAAGAGGAAGGTGGAGGCCAGCGGTTCCGGACGGGCTG
ACGCATTGGACGATTTTGATCTGGATATGCTGGGAAGTGACGCCCTCGATGATTTTGACCTTGACATGCT
TGGTTCGGATGCCCTTGATGACTTTGACCTCGACATGCTCGGCAGTGACGCCCTTGATGATTTCGACCTG
GACATGCTGATTAACTCTAGAAGTTCCGGATCTCCGAAAAAGAAACGCAAAGTTGGTAGCCAGTACCTGC
CCGACACCGACGACCGGCACCGGATCGAGGAAAAGCGGAAGCGGACCTACGAGACATTCAAGAGCATCAT
GAAGAAGTCCCCCTTCAGCGGCCCCACCGACCCTAGACCTCCACCTAGAAGAATCGCCGTGCCCAGCAGA
TCCAGCGCCAGCGTGCCAAAACCTGCCCCCCAGCCTTACCCCTTCACCAGCAGCCTGAGCACCATCAACT
ACGACGAGTTCCCTACCATGGTGTTCCCCAGCGGCCAGATCTCTCAGGCCTCTGCTCTGGCTCCAGCCCC
TCCTCAGGTGCTGCCTCAGGCTCCTGCTCCTGCACCAGCTCCAGCCATGGTGTCTGCACTGGCTCAGGCA
CCAGCACCCGTGCCTGTGCTGGCTCCTGGACCTCCACAGGCTGTGGCTCCACCAGCCCCTAAACCTACAC
AGGCCGGCGAGGGCACACTGTCTGAAGCTCTGCTGCAGCTGCAGTTCGACGACGAGGATCTGGGAGCCCT
GCTGGGAAACAGCACCGATCCTGCCGTGTTCACCGACCTGGCCAGCGTGGACAACAGCGAGTTCCAGCAG
CTGCTGAACCAGGGCATCCCTGTGGCCCCTCACACCACCGAGCCCATGCTGATGGAATACCCCGAGGCCA
TCACCCGGCTCGTGACAGGCGCTCAGAGGCCTCCTGATCCAGCTCCTGCCCCTCTGGGAGCACCAGGCCT
GCCTAATGGACTGCTGTCTGGCGACGAGGACTTCAGCTCTATCGCCGACATGGACTTCTCCGCACTGCTG
GGTAGCGGATCGGGATCTCGGGATTCCAGGGAAGGGATGTTTTTGCCGAAGCCTGAGGCCGGCTCCGCTA
TTAGTGACGTGTTTGAGGGCCGCGAGGTGTGCCAGCCAAAACGAATCCGGCCATTTCATCCTCCAGGAAG
TCCATGGGCCAACCGCCCACTCCCCGCCAGCCTCGCACCAACACCAACCGGTCCAGTACATGAGCCAGTC
GGGTCACTGACCCCGGCACCAGTCCCTCAGCCACTGGATCCAGCGCCCGCAGTGACTCCCGAGGCCAGTC
ACCTGTTGGAGGATCCCGATGAAGAGACGAGCCAGGCTGTCAAAGCCCTTCGGGAGATGGCCGATACTGT
GATTCCCCAGAAGGAAGAGGCTGCAATCTGTGGCCAAATGGACCTTTCCCATCCGCCCCCAAGGGGCCAT
CTGGATGAGCTGACAACCACACTTGAGTCCATGACCGAGGATCTGAACCTGGACTCACCCCTGACCCCGG
AATTGAACGAGATTCTGGATACCTTCCTGAACGACGAGTGCCTCTTGCATGCCATGCATATCAGCACAGG
ACTGTCCATCTTCGACACATCTCTGTTTTAGTGGGCGACGACGACGTTCGAGGGGGGGCCCGGTACCGCC
CCGTCCGGTCCTGCCCGTCACCGAGATCCACTTAACGTTACTGAAATCATCAAACAGCTTGACGAATCTG
GATATAAGATCGTTGGTGTCGATGTCAGCTCCGGAGTTGAGACAAATGGTGTTCAGGATCTCGATAAGAT
ACGTTCATTTGTCCAAGCAGCAAAGAGTGCCTTCTAGTGATTTAATAGCTCCATGTCAACAAGAATAAAA
CGCGTTTCGGGTTTACCTCTTCCAGATACAGCTCATCTGCAATGCATGGACGTAAACTCCTCTTCAGACC
AAAGGTTGGGTCGTCGGTAGGGGAATATCCTTGGTTGGGGCCCTGGTCATAAATGCCGTATTACCGCAGT
CAGATGTTGGGCTGTCAGTGGGCTAGAAGCAGGGATGCTCTGGTCCCAGTCCCAGGTATAACCAGCTTTC
TTAGTGTATATATCGAAAGCAGCAGCTATCTTACGCCTTGTCTGGGTTTGGCTGGCTTAGTTCACAATGT
CCTCAACTCATCTGGTGACTACGTATTGTTCTCACTTTGGAGGCGGTTCATCGCACGTAAGAGCCTTTGG
ATCGAAAGTCAATTCGCAAATCAGCCAAAATAAGCATCACGCTAACAACCGGCCAGTGAATGCTCCTGGG
CAATGACGAGCTCATATAAGACCGGTAGTCCATTTCAGTCCAATGACGAGTCATCGCAATACTTGACCCG
CACATCCACATTTCACAAGGATGTAAGGGAGCCCTAAGATAGTCACCGAACGGGCTAGTTGCTGTGAGGA
TCCTGGTGAAGTTCAAGTTAATGACATAGGAAAATCATCTTTATTCCAGGGAGAAGAATAGGCCAATCGT
TTACCCTTTGCTCGTTCTTTCTGATGGCCTGTCTATCTACCAAAAAGTTTGTCTAGGATATAATCTAGGC
AAATGAAGCAAGAATCAATACCATCCTTTCTGCCCTATGGTGTAGACTTAGAAAGTGGATGCACTGTCTG
CCACAGTTATGCCTTGGTCAGGCGCTGTGACGTAATGGCTCGCAGCCACAATTTTGAATCGACAGCCAAT
TCCAGTTCAAGCCCCGATACCCTGTTTATGTTTACCAAGACAAGCATCTATTATCAGATACTACCAGGAA
ATTCTAAGAGCGCGACCGGCCCCTGATCGGAGGTTGGTTGTGTGTTTTTGCTGAACTGGGGGACTCGCAC
ACCAACCGGACGAATTCTGCACACTGATACCACACTCGCTTCATGCAAGTTTCAAGCCATCCCTTAACGC
GTCAGTGCATACAAATGAGTGTCTATCGACCCATTAACGCGCTGTCCAATGCTGGGCGACGACGACGTGA
ATTCCCGCGGCCGCCATGGCGGCCGGGAGCATGCGACGTCGGGCCCAATTCGCCCTATAGTGAGTCGTAT
TACAATTCACTGGCCGTCGTTTTACAACGTCGTGACTGGGAAAACCCTGGCGTTACCCAACTTAATCGCC
TTGCAGCACATCCCCCTTTCGCCAGCTGGCGTAATAGCGAAGAGGCCCGCACCGATCGCCCTTCCCAACA
GTTGCGCAGCCTGAATGGCGAATGG
[124 nt withheld, positions 9056-9179]
C
[91 nt withheld, positions 9181-9271]
A
[49 nt withheld, positions 9273-9321]
CCTTTGACGTTGGAGTCCACGTTCTTT
[37 nt withheld, positions 9349-9385]
ACCCTATCTCGGTCTATTCTTTTGATTTATAAGGGATTTTGCCGATTTCGGCCTATTGGTTAAAAAATGA
GCTGATTTAACAAAAATTTAACGCGAATTTTAACAAAATATTAACGCTTACAATTTCCTGATGCGGTATT
TTCTCCTTACGCATCTGTGCGGTATTTCACACCGCATCAGGTGGCACTTTTCGGGGAAATGTGCGCGGAA
CCCCTATTTGTTTATTTTTCTAAATACATTCAAATATGTATCCGCTCATGAGACAATAACCCTGATAAAT
GCTTCAATAATATTGAAAAAGGAAGAGTATGAGTATTCAACATTTCCGTGTCGCCCTTATTCCCTTTTTT
GCGGCATTTTGCCTTCCTGTTTTTGCTCACCCAGAAACGCTGGTGAAAGTAAAAGATGCTGAAGATCAGT
TGGGTGCACGAGTGGGTTACATCGAACTGGATCTCAACAGCGGTAAGATCCTTGAGAGTTTTCGCCCCGA
AGAACGTTTTCCAATGATGAGCACTTTTAAAGTTCTGCTATGTGGCGCGGTATTATCCCGTATTGACGCC
GGGCAAGAGCAACTCGGTCGCCGCATACACTATTCTCAGAATGACTTGGTTGAGTACTCACCAGTCACAG
AAAAGCATCTTACGGATGGCATGACAGTAAGAGAATTATGCAGTGCTGCCATAACCATGAGTGATAACAC
TGCGGCCAACTTACTTCTGACAACGATCGGAGGACCGAAGGAGCTAACCGCTTTTTTGCACAACATGGGG
GATCATGTAACTCGCCTTGATCGTTGGGAACCGGAGCTGAATGAAGCCATACCAAACGACGAGCGTGACA
CCACGATGCCTGTAGCAATGGCAACAACGTTGCGCAAACTATTAACTGGCGAACTACTTACTCTAGCTTC
CCGGCAACAATTAATAGACTGGATGGAGGCGGATAAAGTTGCAGGACCACTTCTGCGCTCGGCCCTTCCG
GCTGGCTGGTTTATTGCTGATAAATCTGGAGCCGGTGAGCGTGGGTCTCGCGGTATCATTGCAGCACTGG
GGCCAGATGGTAAGCCCTCCCGTATCGTAGTTATCTACACGACGGGGAGTCAGGCAACTATGGATGAACG
AAATAGACAGATCGCTGAGATAGGTGCCTCACTGATTAAGCATTGGTAACTGTCAGACCAAGTTTACTCA
TATATACTTTAGATTGATTTAAAACTTCATTTTTAATTTAAAAGGATCTAGGTGAAGATCCTTTTTGATA
ATCTCATGACCAAAATCCCTTAACGTGAGTTTTCGTTCCACTGAGCGTCAGACCCCGTAGAAAAGATCAA
AGGATCTTCTTGAGATCCTTTTTTTCTGCGCGTAATCTGCTGCTTGCAAACAAAAAAACCACCGCTACCA
GCGGTGGTTTGTTTGCCGGATCAAGAGCTACCAACTCTTTTTCCGAAGGTAACTGGCTTCAGCAGAGCGC
AGATACCAAATACTGTTCTTCTAGTGTAGCCGTAGTTAGGCCACCACTTCAAGAACTCTGTAGCACCGCC
TACATACCTCGCTCTGCTAATCCTGTTACCAGTGGCTGCTGCCAGTGGCGATAAGTCGTGTCTTACCGGG
TTGGACTCAAGACGATAGTTACCGGATAAGGCGCAGCGGTCGGGCTGAACGGGGGGTTCGTGCACACAGC
CCAGCTTGGAGCGAACGACCTACACCGAACTGAGATACCTACAGCGTGAGCTATGAGAAAGCGCCACGCT
TCCCGAAGGGAGAAAGGCGGACAGGTATCCGGTAAGCGGCAGGGTCGGAACAGGAGAGCGCACGAGGGAG
CTTCCAGGGGGAAACGCCTGGTATCTTTATAGTCCTGTCGGGTTTCGCCACCTCTGACTTGAGCGTCGAT
TTTTGTGATGCTCGTCAGGGGGGCGGAGCCTATGGAAAAACGCCAGCAACGCGGCCTTTTTACGGTTCCT
GGCCTTTTGCTGGCCTTTTGCTCACATGTTCTTTCCTGCGTTATCCCCTGATTCTGTGGATAACCGTATT
ACCGCCTTTGAGTGAGCTGATACCGCTCGCCGCAGCCGAACGACCGAGCGCAGCGAGTCAGTGAGCGAGG
AAGCGGAAGAGCGCCCAATACGCAAACCGCCTCTCCCCGCGCGTTGGCCGATTCATTAATGCAGCTGGCA
CGACAGGTTTCCCGACTGGAAAGCGGGCAGTGAGCGCAACGCAATTAATGTGAGTTAGCTCACTCATTAG
GCACCCCAGGCTTTACACTTTATGCTTCCGGCTCGTATGTTGTGTGGAATTGTGAGCGGATAACAATTTC
ACACAGGAAACAGCTATGACCATGATTACGCCAAGCTATTTAGGTGACACTATAGAATACTCAAGCTATG
CATCCAACGCGTTGGGAGCTCTCCCATATGGTCGACCTGCAGGCGGCCGCGAATTCCTCGTCGTGTCGCC
CAAGTGAGGTAATGATTAGGATTGCTGGAAAGTTACATAGATATAATTATATATCTCTGCAATCTTATGT
TGCAATGGTTTGGTGTCTGCCTCTGCCAGCGAGGCATTTACGTTGTCCATGACCGTATTAAATATAATAC
AGCGCGCCTAGCATGACTTTTGATACTTTAAGGATCTCTTTTAATGTCTTCCTGCTGTTGCCTTTTTCTG
GCCTATGCCCAGAATGCGAAACCGTCGGCAAATAGATGAAACTAGCTAAGTGATTGGTCATGTCACTGTT
AATGTTTAGAAAATGGTATTGTACCTGGCATCTCATCAGCCTGTTAACCAGGTAAGGATACCGATAATAT
GAGAAGGTATTAATAGGACAAGCATAGTTAGACTAATGCAACGCCAAATCTTGGGTATCCTGTAAGAGAC
GTTTTCGGGCAAGCATCTCTCAGCACTTTGATCAGATCCCATTCTCGACCTGCCTGGATCGCACCGATAA
AACTGGCTTGCGGTTATAGATGCTCTAGTCAAACCATATAGTCCTAAATATACCTGTTGAAATATAACAT
AACAACGAAAAATGCCATGACAGAGCGTATCTAGAAAGGTATATACCGTCATAATACAGTCAACAGTCGC
GGATGCAGGTTCCGCGTACTACTTACTACCACAGCAAACCAATGCCTTCATTGCATACCGAGCCTGAACC
ATTTTATAACGGACAGGAGCAGTAACGCGCCGGAACAGGCTTGGCCAAGAGACGCAGGAACTCATTGAGA
AGCCCAAGTTCTCCTAGTTTGGTCAGACAGTGTCCTGGCACAGCACGATTAATTCCCCACTTACAAACGA
TAGTCTCGGTATTTCAGACGTATATGGATTAGTTATTTTTTGTTTGATTTTCATGGTCCAGTAAATAGCG
ATGAACGTTGTCTGAGTTCTACAAAAAGTGCAGTTCACGATCAGCAACGGCAAACGACGCAATGCTTCGA
GGTCCTGTATTGGGTACGTGTCATCGTAGCTTACTAAATGACAGCAGGTAGATCAAGGTGGGACAGGGTT
ATTGTCTCATGAGCGG
